>Addgene plasmid #138057 | MYMH 336 | addgene full sequence | sequence record 274914 | Addgene NGS Result
TTGGACTCCTGTTGATAGATCCAGTAATGACCTCAGAACTCCATCTGGATTTGTTCAGAACGCTCGGTTG
CCGCCGGGCGTTTTTTATTGGTGAGAATCCAGGGGTCCCCAATAATTACGATTTAAATTGGCGAAAATGA
GACGTTGATCGGCACGTAAGAGGTTCCAACTTTCACCATAATGAAATAAGATCACTACCGGGCGTATTTT
TTGAGTTATCGAGATTTTCAGGAGCTAAGGAAGCTAAAATGGAGAAAAAAATCACTGGATATACCACCGT
TGATATATCCCAATGGCATCGTAAAGAACATTTTGAGGCATTTCAGTCAGTTGCTCAATGTACCTATAAC
CAGACCGTTCAGCTGGATATTACGGCCTTTTTAAAGACCGTAAAGAAAAATAAGCACAAGTTTTATCCGG
CCTTTATTCACATTCTTGCCCGCCTGATGAATGCTCATCCGGAATTTCGTATGGCAATGAAAGACGGTGA
GCTGGTGATATGGGATAGTGTTCACCCTTGTTACACCGTTTTCCATGAGCAAACTGAAACGTTTTCATCG
CTCTGGAGTGAATACCACGACGATTTCCGGCAGTTTCTACACATATATTCGCAAGATGTGGCGTGTTACG
GTGAAAACCTGGCCTATTTCCCTAAAGGGTTTATTGAGAATATGTTTTTCGTCTCAGCCAATCCCTGGGT
GAGTTTCACCAGTTTTGATTTAAACGTGGCCAATATGGACAACTTCTTCGCCCCCGTTTTCACCATGGGC
AAATATTATACGCAAGGCGACAAGGTGCTGATGCCGCTGGCGATTCAGGTTCATCATGCCGTTTGTGATG
GCTTCCATGTCGGCAGAATGCTTAATGAATTACAACAGTACTGCGATGAGTGGCAGGGCGGGGCGTAATT
TGACTTTTGTCCTTTTCCGCTGCATAACCCTGCTTCGGGGTCATTATAGCGATTTTTTCGGTATATCCAT
CCTTTTTCGCACGATATACAGGATTTTGCCAAAGGGTTCGTGTAGACTTTCCTTGGTGTATCCAACGGCG
TCAGCCGGGCAGGATAGGTGAAGTAGGCCCACCCGCGAGCGGGTGTTCCTTCTTCACTGTCCCTTATTCG
CACCTGGCGGTGCTCAACGGGAATCCTGCTCTGCGAGGCTGGCCGTAGGCCGGCCCTACCGGCGCGGCAG
CGTTACCCGTGTCGGCGGCTCCAACGGCTCGCCATCGTCCAGAAAACACGGCTCATCGGGCATCGGCAGG
CGCTGCTGCCCGCGCCGTTCCCATTCCTCCGTTTCGGTCAAGGCTGGCAGGTCTGGTTCCATGCCCGGAA
TGCCGGGCTGGCTGGGCGGCTCCTCGCCGGGGCCGGTCGGTAGTTGCTGCTCGCCCGGATACAGGGTCGG
GATGCGGCGCAGGTCGCCATGCCCCAACAGCGATTCGTCCTGGTCGTCGTGATCAACCACCACGGCGGCA
CTGAACACCGACAGGCGCAACTGGTCGCGGGGCTGGCCCCACGCCACGCGGTCATTGACCACGTAGGCCG
ACACGGTGCCGGGGCCGTTGAGCTTCACGACGGAGATCCAGCGCTCGGCCACCAAGTCCTTGACTGCGTA
TTGGACCGTCCGCAAAGAACGTCCGATGAGCTTGGAAAGTGTCTTCTGGCTGACCACCACGGCGTTCTGG
TGGCCCATCTGCGCCACGAGGTGATGCAGCAGCATTGCCGCCGTGGGTTTCCTCGCAATAAGCCCGGCCC
ACGCCTCATGCGCTTTGCGTTCCGTTTGCACCCAGTGACCGGGCTTGTTCTTGGCTTGAATGCCGATTTC
TCTGGACTGCGTGGCCATGCTTATCTCCATGCGGTAGGGGTGCCGCACGGTTGCGGCACCATGCGCAATC
AGCTGCAACTTTTCGGCAGCGCGACAACAATTATGCGTTGCGTAAAAGTGGCAGTCAATTACAGATTTTC
TTTAACCTACGCAATGAGCTATTGCGGGGGGTGCCGCAATGAGCTGTTGCGTACCCCCCTTTTTTAAGTT
GTTGATTTTTAAGTCTTTCGCATTTCGCCCTATATCTAGTTCTTTGGTGCCCAAAGAAGGGCACCCCTGC
GGGGTTCCCCCACGCCTTCGGCGCGGCTCCCCCTCCGGCAAAAAGTGGCCCCTCCGGGGCTTGTTGATCG
ACTGCGCGGCCTTCGGCCTTGCCCAAGGTGGCGCTGCCCCCTTGGAACCCCCGCACTCGCCGCCGTGAGG
CTCGGGGGGCAGGCGGGCGGGCTTCGCCCTTCGACTGCCCCCACTCGCATAGGCTTGGGTCGTTCCAGGC
GCGTCAAGGCCAAGCCGCTGCGCGGTCGCTGCGCGAGCCTTGACCCGCCTTCCACTTGGTGTCCAACCGG
CAAGCGAAGCGCGCAGGCCGCAGGCCGGAGGCTTTTCCCCAGAGAAAATTAAAAAAATTGATGGGGCAAG
GCCGCAGGCCGCGCAGTTGGAGCCGGTGGGTATGTGGTCGAAGGCTGGGTAGCCGGTGGGCAATCCCTGT
GGTCAAGCTCGTGGGCAGGCGCAGCCTGTCCATCAGCTTGTCCAGCAGGGTTGTCCACGGGCCGAGCGAA
GCGAGCCAGCCGGTGGCCGCTCGCGGCCATCGTCCACATATCCACGGGCTGGCAAGGGAGCGCAGCGACC
GCGCAGGGCGAAGCCCGGAGAGCAAGCCCGTAGGGGGGGCGCGCCCAGCTGTCTAGGGCGGCGGATTTGT
CCTACTCAGGAGAGCGTTCACCGACAAACAACAGATAAAACGAAAGGCCCAGTCTTTCGACTGAGCCTTT
CGTTTTATTTGATGCCTTTAATTAAAGCGGATAACAATTTCACACAGGAGAATTCGCGGCCGCTTCTAGA
GAATTGTGAGCGGATAACAATTGACATTGTGAGCGGATAACAAGATACTGAGCACATACTAGAGGCAGAG
GAGACATACTAGATGCGTAAAGGAGAAGAACTTTTCACTGGAGTTGTCCCAATTCTTGTTGAATTAGATG
GTGATGTTAATGGGCACAAATTTTCTGTCAGTGGAGAGGGTGAAGGTGATGCAACATACGGAAAACTTAC
CCTTAAATTTATTTGCACTACTGGAAAACTACCTGTTCCATGGCCAACACTTGTCACTACTTTCGGTTAT
GGTGTTCAATGCTTTGCGAGATACCCAGATCATATGAAACAGCATGACTTTTTCAAGAGTGCCATGCCCG
AAGGTTATGTACAGGAAAGAACTATATTTTTCAAAGATGACGGGAACTACAAGACACGTGCTGAAGTCAA
GTTTGAAGGTGATACCCTTGTTAATAGAATCGAGTTAAAAGGTATTGATTTTAAAGAAGATGGAAACATT
CTTGGACACAAATTGGAATACAACTATAACTCACACAATGTATACATCATGGCAGACAAACAAAAGAATG
GAATCAAAGTTAACTTCAAAATTAGACACAACATTGAAGATGGAAGCGTTCAACTAGCAGACCATTATCA
ACAAAATACTCCAATTGGCGATGGCCCTGTCCTTTTACCAGACAACCATTACCTGTCCACACAATCTGCC
CTTTCGAAAGATCCCAACGAAAAGAGAGACCACATGGTCCTTCTTGAGTTTGTAACAGCTGCTGGGATTA
CACATGGCATGGATGAACTATACAAATAATAATACTAGAGCCAGGCATCAAATAAAACGAAAGGCTCAGT
CGAAAGACTGGGCCTTTCGTTTTATCTGTTGTTTGTCGGTGAACGCTCTCTACTAGAGTCACACTGGCTC
ACCTTCGGGTGGGCCTTTCTGCGTTTATATACTAGTAGCGGCCGCTGCAGC
Features (pLannotate 1.2.2; 14 found; start..end, strand, type, name):
      4..98      +  terminator     lambda t0 terminator: transcription terminator from phage lambda
    146..248     +  promoter       cat promoter: promoter of the E. coli cat gene encoding chloramphenicol acetyltransferase
    249..905     +  CDS            cat: CAT_ECOLX - Experimental evidence at protein level: Swiss-Prot protein existence level 1. This enzyme is an effector of chloramphenicol resistance in bacteria. From Escherichia coli. This protein is used as a marker in many commonly used cloning vectors, such as pACYC184.
   1057..1165    +  oriT           oriT: incP origin of transfer
   1176..1838    -  CDS            pBBR1 Rep: replication protein for the broad-host-range plasmid pBBR1 from Bordetella bronchiseptica
   1839..2610    -  rep_origin     pBBR1 oriV: replication origin of the broad-host-range plasmid pBBR1 from Bordetella bronchiseptica; requires the pBBR1 Rep protein for replication
   2725..2811    -  terminator     rrnB T1 terminator: Escherichia coli rrnB; transcription terminator T1 from the E. coli rrnB gene
   2850..2871    +  misc_feature   BioBrick prefix: BioBrick prefix for parts that do not start with "ATG"
   2874..2890    +  protein_bind   lac operator: The lac repressor binds to the lac operator to inhibit transcription in E. coli. This inhibition can be relieved by adding lactose or isopropyl-β-D-thiogalactopyranoside (IPTG). lac repressor encoded by lacI
   2897..2913    +  protein_bind   lac operator: The lac repressor binds to the lac operator to inhibit transcription in E. coli. This inhibition can be relieved by adding lactose or isopropyl-β-D-thiogalactopyranoside (IPTG). lac repressor encoded by lacI
   2953..3666    +  CDS            hfriFP: hfriFP is a fluorescent protein published in 2013, derived from Herbaspirillum frisingense.
   3689..3760    +  terminator     rrnB T1 terminator: transcription terminator T1 from the E. coli rrnB gene
   3776..3803    +  terminator     T7Te terminator: phage T7 early transcription terminator
   3810..3830    +  misc_feature   BioBrick suffix: universal suffix for all parts
