[The description below was written by a language model from this plasmid's Addgene catalogue record and pLannotate feature annotations shown in this document.]
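Description:
MYMH 336 is a bacterial expression plasmid built on pSEVA-331Bb, a BioBrick-compatible derivative of the SEVA modular vector series, and it comes from a synthetic biology toolkit for controlling gene expression in Acetobacteraceae. The sequenced record is 3,831 nt. Replication relies on the broad-host-range pBBR1 oriV together with its cognate Rep protein, which allows maintenance in diverse Gram-negative bacteria as well as in E. coli cloning strains such as DH5alpha. An incP oriT permits conjugative mobilisation into recipient hosts when transfer functions are supplied in trans. Selection is by chloramphenicol, through a cat gene driven by its own promoter. Lambda t0 and rrnB T1 terminators flank the backbone modules and insulate them from the cargo.

The payload sits between the BioBrick prefix and suffix and is a reporter cassette for testing a ribosome binding site variant, named 1AG 2AC 11AC in the insert field to indicate three base substitutions in the RBS. The depositor describes this variant as giving high expression. Two lac operator sites are annotated just upstream of the reporter, suggesting a lac-regulated promoter region, but no promoter is annotated there and the record does not state which one drives the cassette. No lacI gene is annotated on the plasmid. The reporter is catalogued as GFP, whereas the automated annotation labels the 714 bp coding sequence as hfriFP, a discrepancy the record does not resolve. Transcription ends at tandem rrnB T1 and T7Te terminators. The plasmid serves as a characterised RBS part for tuning translation strength, with fluorescence as the readout.
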