Addgene plasmid #138057: MYMH 336
Purpose: Encodes Ribosome Binding Site (RBS) variant using GFP as a reporter gene
Depositing lab: Meng How Tan. Depositing organization: Nanyang Technological University. Publication: An Expanded Synthetic Biology Toolkit for Gene Expression Control in Acetobacteraceae. Teh MY, Ooi KH, Danny Teo SX, Bin Mansoor ME, Shaun Lim WZ, Tan MH. ACS Synth Biol. 2019 Apr 19;8(4):708-723. doi: 10.1021/acssynbio.8b00168. Epub 2019 Mar 22. PubMed 30865830.
Backbone
  Vector backbone: pSEVA-331Bb
  Vector type: Bacterial Expression
Growth in bacteria
  Bacterial resistance: Chloramphenicol, 25 μg/mL
  Growth temperature: 37°C
  Growth strain: DH5alpha
  Copy number: High Copy
Gene/Insert
  Gene/Insert name: pSEVA-331Bb-1AG 2AC 11AC-GFP
  Species: Synthetic
  Mutation: GCA GAG GAG ACA
  Cloning method: Restriction Enzyme; 5′ cloning site Unknown (unknown if destroyed)
Terms and licenses: Academic/Nonprofit Terms; Industry Terms: Not Available to Industry
Depositor comments: High expression
How to cite: MYMH 336 was a gift from Meng How Tan (Addgene plasmid # 138057 ; http://n2t.net/addgene:138057 ; RRID:Addgene_138057)
